>Addgene plasmid #1720 | pPD176.36 | depositor full sequence | sequence record 326 | Author sequence
AAGCTTGCATGCCTGCAGGTCGACTCTAGACCGCGGTTTTGGCGCGGATCCTATCGATTCGCGGCCGCTG
TACACCCGGGTGCCCTATAGTGAGTCGTATTGGTACCGGTAGAAAAAATGAGTAAAGGAGAAGAACTTTT
CACTGGAGTTGTCCCAATTCTTGTTGAATTAGATGGTGATGTTAATGGGCACAAATTTTCTGTCAGTGGA
GAGGGTGAAGGTGATGCAACATACGGAAAACTTACCCTTAAATTTATTTGCACTACTGGAAAACTACCTG
TTCCATGGGTAAGTTTAAACATATATATACTAACTAACCCTGATTATTTAAATTTTCAGCCAACACTTGT
CACTACTTTCTGTTATGGTGTTCAATGCTTCTCGAGATACCCAGATCATATGAAACAGCATGACTTTTTC
AAGAGTGCCATGCCCGAAGGTTATGTACAGGAAAGAACTATATTTTTCAAAGATGACGGGAACTACAAGA
CACGTAAGTTTAAACAGTTCGGTACTAACTAACCATACATATTTAAATTTTCAGGTGCTGAAGTCAAGTT
TGAAGGTGATACCCTTGTTAATAGAATCGAGTTAAAAGGTATTGATTTTAAAGAAGATGGAAACATTCTT
GGACACAAATTGGAATACAACTATAACTCACACAATGTATACATCATGGCAGACAAACAAAAGAATGGAA
TCAAAGTTGTAAGTTTAAACATGATTTTACTAACTAACTAATCTGATTTAAATTTTCAGAACTTCAAAAT
TAGACACAACATTGAAGATGGAAGCGTTCAACTAGCAGACCATTATCAACAAAATACTCCAATTGGCGAT
GGCCCTGTCCTTTTACCAGACAACCATTACCTGTCCACACAATCTGCCCTTTCGAAAGATCCCAACGAAA
AGAGAGACCACATGGTCCTTCTTGAGTTTGTAACAGCTGCTGGGATTACACATGGCATGGACGAACTATA
CAAAAGCCCACAAGCTTTGGAATTCCTGCAGCCCGGGGGATCCATGGTGAAACCAGTAACGTTATACGAT
GTCGCAGAGTATGCCGGTGTCTCTTATCAGACCGTTTCCCGCGTGGTGAACCAGGCCAGCCACGTTTCTG
CGAAAACGCGGGAAAAAGTGGAAGCGGCGATGGCGGAGCTGAATTACATTCCCAACCGCGTGGCACAACA
ACTGGCGGGCAAACAGTCGTTGCTGATTGGCGTTGCCACCTCCAGTCTGGCCCTGCACGCGCCGTCGCAA
ATTGTCGCGGCGATTAAATCTCGCGCCGATCAACTGGGTGCCAGCGTGGTGGTGTCGATGGTAGAACGAA
GCGGCGTCGAAGCCTGTAAAGCGGCGGTGCACAATCTTCTCGCGCAACGCGTCAGTGGGCTGATCATTAA
CTATCCGCTGGATGACCAGGATGCCATTGCTGTGGAAGCTGCCTGCACTAATGTTCCGGCGTTATTTCTT
GATGTCTCTGACCAGACACCCATCAACAGTATTATTTTCTCCCATGAAGACGGTACGCGACTGGGCGTGG
AGCATCTGGTCGCATTGGGTCACCAGCAAATCGCGCTGTTAGCGGGCCCATTAAGTTCTGTCTCGGCGCG
TCTGCGTCTGGCTGGCTGGCATAAATATCTCACTCGCAATCAAATTCAGCCGATAGCGGAACGGGAAGGC
GACTGGAGTGCCATGTCCGGTTTTCAACAAACCATGCAAATGCTGAATGAGGGCATCGTTCCCACTGCGA
TGCTGGTTGCCAACGATCAGATGGCGCTGGGCGCAATGCGCGCCATTACCGAGTCCGGGCTGCGCGTTGG
TGCGGATGTAAGTTTAAACACCTTAATACTAACTAACTGTTATTATTTAAATTTTCAGATCTCGGTAGTG
GGATACGACGATACCGAAGACAGCTCATGTTATATCCCGCCGTCAACCACCATCAAACAGGATTTTCGCC
TGCTGGGGCAAACCAGCGTGGACCGCTTGCTGCAACTCTCTCAGGGCCAGGCGGTGAAGGGCAATCAGCT
GTTGCCCGTCTCACTGGTGAAAAGAAAAACCACCCTGGCGCCCAATACGCAAACCGCCTCTCCCCGCGCG
TTGGCCGATTCATTAATGCAGCTGGCACGACAGGTTTCCCGAAGCAGCCTGAGGGTAAGTTTAAACGATG
AATTACTAACTAACTTGCCAAATTTAAATTTTCAGCCTCCTAAGAAGAAGAGGAAGGTTTGAGCGCAACG
CAATTAATGTAAGTTAGCTCACTCATTAGGCACCCCAGGCTTTACACTTTATGCTTCCGACCTGCAGCCC
GGATGATCGACGCCAACGTCGTTGAATTTTCAAATTTTAAATACTGAATATTTGTTTTTTTTCCTATTAT
TTATTTATTCTCTTTGTGTTTTTTTTCTTGCTTTCTAAAAAATTAATTCAATCCAAATCTAAACATTTTT
TTTTCTCTTTCCGTCTCCCAATTCGTATTCCGCTCCTCTCATCTGAACACAATGTGCAAGTTTATTTATC
TTCTCGCTTTCATTTCATTAGGACGTGGGGGGAATTGGTGGAAGGGGGAAACACACAAAAGGATGATGGA
AATGAAATAAGGACACACAATATGCAACAACATTCAATTCAGAAATATGGAGGAAGGTTTAAAAGAAAAC
ATAAAAATATATAGAGGAGGAAGGAAAACTAGTAAAAAATAAGCAAAGAAATTAGGCGAACGATGAGAAT
TGTCCTCGCTTGGGCCCTTTCGTCTCGCGCGTTTCGGTGATGACGGTGAAAACCTCTGACACATGCAGCT
CCCGGAGACGGTCACAGCTTGTCTGTAAGCGGATGCCGGGAGCAGACAAGCCCGTCAGGGCGCGTCAGCG
GGTGTTGGCGGGTGTCGGGGCTGGCTTAACTATGCGGCATCAGAGCAGATTGTACTGAGAGTGCACCATA
TGCGGTGTGAAATACCGCACAGATGCGTAAGGAGAAAATACCGCATCAGGCGGCCTTAAGGGCCTCGTGA
TACGCCTATTTTTATAGGTTAATGTCATGATAATAATGGTTTCTTAGACGTCAGGTGGCACTTTTCGGGG
AAATGTGCGCGGAACCCCTATTTGTTTATTTTTCTAAATACATTCAAATATGTATCCGCTCATGAGACAA
TAACCCTGATAAATGCTTCAATAATATTGAAAAAGGAAGAGTATGAGTATTCAACATTTCCGTGTCGCCC
TTATTCCCTTTTTTGCGGCATTTTGCCTTCCTGTTTTTGCTCACCCAGAAACGCTGGTGAAAGTAAAAGA
TGCTGAAGATCAGTTGGGTGCACGAGTGGGTTACATCGAACTGGATCTCAACAGCGGTAAGATCCTTGAG
AGTTTTCGCCCCGAAGAACGTTTTCCAATGATGAGCACTTTTAAAGTTCTGCTATGTGGCGCGGTATTAT
CCCGTATTGACGCCGGGCAAGAGCAACTCGGTCGCCGCATACACTATTCTCAGAATGACTTGGTTGAGTA
CTCACCAGTCACAGAAAAGCATCTTACGGATGGCATGACAGTAAGAGAATTATGCAGTGCTGCCATAACC
ATGAGTGATAACACTGCGGCCAACTTACTTCTGACAACGATCGGAGGACCGAAGGAGCTAACCGCTTTTT
TGCACAACATGGGGGATCATGTAACTCGCCTTGATCGTTGGGAACCGGAGCTGAATGAAGCCATACCAAA
CGACGAGCGTGACACCACGATGCCTGTAGCAATGGCAACAACGTTGCGCAAACTATTAACTGGCGAACTA
CTTACTCTAGCTTCCCGGCAACAATTAATAGACTGGATGGAGGCGGATAAAGTTGCAGGACCACTTCTGC
GCTCGGCCCTTCCGGCTGGCTGGTTTATTGCTGATAAATCTGGAGCCGGTGAGCGTGGGTCTCGCGGTAT
CATTGCAGCACTGGGGCCAGATGGTAAGCCCTCCCGTATCGTAGTTATCTACACGACGGGGAGTCAGGCA
ACTATGGATGAACGAAATAGACAGATCGCTGAGATAGGTGCCTCACTGATTAAGCATTGGTAACTGTCAG
ACCAAGTTTACTCATATATACTTTAGATTGATTTAAAACTTCATTTTTAATTTAAAAGGATCTAGGTGAA
GATCCTTTTTGATAATCTCATGACCAAAATCCCTTAACGTGAGTTTTCGTTCCACTGAGCGTCAGACCCC
GTAGAAAAGATCAAAGGATCTTCTTGAGATCCTTTTTTTCTGCGCGTAATCTGCTGCTTGCAAACAAAAA
AACCACCGCTACCAGCGGTGGTTTGTTTGCCGGATCAAGAGCTACCAACTCTTTTTCCGAAGGTAACTGG
CTTCAGCAGAGCGCAGATACCAAATACTGTCCTTCTAGTGTAGCCGTAGTTAGGCCACCACTTCAAGAAC
TCTGTAGCACCGCCTACATACCTCGCTCTGCTAATCCTGTTACCAGTGGCTGCTGCCAGTGGCGATAAGT
CGTGTCTTACCGGGTTGGACTCAAGACGATAGTTACCGGATAAGGCGCAGCGGTCGGGCTGAACGGGGGG
TTCGTGCACACAGCCCAGCTTGGAGCGAACGACCTACACCGAACTGAGATACCTACAGCGTGAGCATTGA
GAAAGCGCCACGCTTCCCGAAGGGAGAAAGGCGGACAGGTATCCGGTAAGCGGCAGGGTCGGAACAGGAG
AGCGCACGAGGGAGCTTCCAGGGGGAAACGCCTGGTATCTTTATAGTCCTGTCGGGTTTCGCCACCTCTG
ACTTGAGCGTCGATTTTTGTGATGCTCGTCAGGGGGGCGGAGCCTATGGAAAAACGCCAGCAACGCGGCC
TTTTTACGGTTCCTGGCCTTTTGCTGGCCTTTTGCTCACATGTTCTTTCCTGCGTTATCCCCTGATTCTG
TGGATAACCGTATTACCGCCTTTGAGTGAGCTGATACCGCTCGCCGCAGCCGAACGACCGAGCGCAGCGA
GTCAGTGAGCGAGGAAGCGGAAGAGCGCCCAATACGCAAACCGCCTCTCCCCGCGCGTTGGCCGATTCAT
TAATGCAGCTGGCACGACAGGTTTCCCGACTGGAAAGCGGGCAGTGAGCGCAACGCAATTAATGTGAGTT
AGCTCACTCATTAGGCACCCCAGGCTTTACACTTTATGCTTCCGGCTCGTATGTTGTGTGGAATTGTGAG
CGGATAACAATTTCACACAGGAAACAGCTATGACCATGATTACGCCAAGCTGTAAGTTTAAACATGATCT
TACTAACTAACTATTCTCATTTAAATTTTCAGAGCTTAAAAATGGCTGAAATCACTCACAACGATGGATA
CGCTAACAACTTGGAAATGAAAT
Features (pLannotate 1.2.2; 16 found; start..end, strand, type, name):
      1..30      -  misc_feature   MCS (fragment): pUC18/19 multiple cloning site
     84..101     -  promoter       T7 promoter (fragment): promoter for bacteriophage T7 RNA polymerase
    118..1035    +  CDS            vsfGFP-9 (fragment): vsfGFP-9 is a basic (constitutively fluorescent) green fluorescent protein published in 2015, derived from Aequorea victoria. It has low acid sensitivity.
   1027..1827    +  CDS            lacI (fragment): lac repressor; lacI; The lac repressor binds to the lac operator to inhibit transcription in E. coli. This inhibition can be relieved by adding lactose or isopropyl-β-D-thiogalactopyranoside (IPTG).
   1882..2142    +  CDS            lacI (fragment): lac repressor; lacI; The lac repressor binds to the lac operator to inhibit transcription in E. coli. This inhibition can be relieved by adding lactose or isopropyl-β-D-thiogalactopyranoside (IPTG).
   2245..2266    +  protein_bind   CAP binding site: CAP binding activates transcription in the presence of cAMP. E. coli catabolite activator protein
   2281..2299    +  promoter       lac promoter (fragment): promoter for the E. coli lac operon
   2754..2789    +  CDS            rop (fragment): Rop protein, which maintains plasmids at low copy number; rop
   2891..2990    +  misc_feature   bom (fragment): basis of mobility region from pBR322
   3088..3192    +  promoter       AmpR promoter: bla
   3193..4053    +  CDS            AmpR: β-lactamase; bla; confers resistance to ampicillin, carbenicillin, and related antibiotics
   4224..4812    +  rep_origin     ori: high-copy-number ColE1/pMB1/pBR322/pUC origin of replication
   4995..5087    +  CDS            lacI (fragment): lac repressor; lacI; The lac repressor binds to the lac operator to inhibit transcription in E. coli. This inhibition can be relieved by adding lactose or isopropyl-β-D-thiogalactopyranoside (IPTG).
   5100..5121    +  protein_bind   CAP binding site: CAP binding activates transcription in the presence of cAMP. E. coli catabolite activator protein
   5136..5166    +  promoter       lac promoter: promoter for the E. coli lac operon
   5174..5190    +  protein_bind   lac operator: The lac repressor binds to the lac operator to inhibit transcription in E. coli. This inhibition can be relieved by adding lactose or isopropyl-β-D-thiogalactopyranoside (IPTG). lac repressor encoded by lacI
