[The description below was written by a language model from this plasmid's Addgene catalogue record and pLannotate feature annotations shown in this document.]
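Description:
pPD176.36 is a 5,343 bp worm (C. elegans) expression vector from the Fire Lab Vector Kit (2005 documentation), catalogued as an empty backbone with no gene of interest inserted. The parental backbone is listed as unknown, but the annotated features show a pUC/pBR322-type bacterial framework. This includes a high-copy ColE1/pMB1 origin, a β-lactamase gene with its own promoter conferring ampicillin resistance, and remnants of bom, rop and lac regulatory sequences. A complete lac promoter and operator lie near a pUC-type multiple cloning site fragment.

The payload is a promoterless GFP::LacI fusion cassette. According to the listed modules, the GFP coding region carries the S65C mutation and is split into segments (gfpN, gfpS65C, gfpC) by synthetic introns (IVSR, IVSS, IVST). The automated annotation reports this region as a partial match to a GFP variant. It runs directly into a lacI coding region that is itself interrupted by two introns (lacIIVS1, lacIIVS2), which fits the lacI matches appearing as separate fragments in the feature table. Artificial introns of this kind are generally included to improve transgene expression in worms. The cassette ends with a let-858 3' region, which would supply 3' end processing signals. The record also lists a "decoy" element, whose function it does not explain.

A T7 promoter fragment sits just upstream of GFP, though it is annotated on the opposite strand. No worm promoter is recorded, so users would presumably clone a promoter of choice into the upstream sites by restriction cloning. The record does not state an intended application. GFP–LacI fusions are commonly used to visualise lac operator arrays in living cells.
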