Addgene plasmid #1720: pPD176.36
Purpose: (Empty Backbone)
Depositing lab: Andrew Fire. Depositing organization: Carnegie Institution for Science.
Backbone
  Vector backbone: Unknown
  Backbone size (bp): 5343
  Vector type: Worm Expression
Growth in bacteria
  Bacterial resistance: Ampicillin, 100 μg/mL
  Growth temperature: 37°C
  Growth strain: DH5alpha
  Copy number: High Copy
Gene/Insert
  Gene/Insert name: None
  Tag / fusion protein: T7p, gfpN, IVSR, gfpS65C, IVSS, IVST, gfpC, lacIN, lacIIVS1, lacIIVS2, let8583', decoy
  Cloning method: Restriction Enzyme
Terms and licenses: Academic/Nonprofit Terms; Industry Terms: Not Available to Industry
Depositor comments: See Fire Lab Vector Kit Documentation 2005. Fire Lab Miniprep Number pPD176.36, Ligation number L6637.
How to cite: pPD176.36 was a gift from Andrew Fire (Addgene plasmid # 1720 ; http://n2t.net/addgene:1720 ; RRID:Addgene_1720)
