>Addgene plasmid #1720 | pPD176.36 | addgene partial sequence | sequence record 16842 | 1720_m13reverse
GNTCTTACTAACTAACTATTCTCATTTAAATTTTCAGAGCTTAAAAATGGCTGAAATCACTCACAACGAT
GGATACGCTAACAACTTGGAAATGAAATAAGCTTGCATGCCTGCAGGTCGACTCTAGACCGCGGTTTTGG
CGCGGATCCTATCGATTCGCGGCCGCTGTACACCCGGGTGCCCTATAGTGAGTCGTATTGGTACCGGTAG
AAAAAATGAGTAAAGGAGAAGAACTTTTCACTGGAGTTGTCCCAATTCTTGTTGAATTAGATGGTGATGT
TAATGGGCACAAATTTTCTGTCAGTGGAGAGGGTGAAGGTGATGCAACATACGGAAAACTTACCCTTAAA
TTTATTTGCACTACTGGAAAACTACCTGTTCCATGGGTAAGTTTAAACATATATATACTAACTAACCCTG
ATTATTTAAATTTTCAGCCAACACTTGTCACTACTTTCTGTTATGGTGTTCAATGCTTCTCGAGATACCC
AGATCATATGAAACAGCATGACTTTTTCAAGAGTGCCATGCCCGAAGGTTATGTACAGGAAAGAACTATA
TTTTTCAAAGATGACGGGAACTACAAGACACGTAAGTTTAAACAGTTCGGTACTAACTAACCATACATAT
TTAAATTTTCAGGTGCTGAAGTCAAGTTTGAAGGTGATACCCTTGTTAATAGAATCGAGTTAAAAGGTAT
TGATTTTAAAGAAGATGGAAACATTCTTGGACACAAATTGGAATACAACTATAACTCACACAATGTATAC
ATCATGGCAGACAAACAAAAGAATGGAATCAAAGTTGTAAGTTTAAACATGATTTTACTAACTAACTAAT
CTGATTTAAATTTTCAGAACTTCAAAATTAGACACAACATTGAAGATGGAAGCGTTCAACTAGCAGACCA
TTATCAACAAAATACTCCAATTGGCGATGGCCCTGTCCNTTTTACCAGACAACCATTACCTGTCCNCNCA
ATCTGCCCNTTCNAAAGATCCCAACGAAAAGAGAGACCNCATGGTCCCTTCTGGAGTTTGTAACNNCTGC
TGGGATTACCCNTGGCCAGGGACGAACTATACNAAAAGCCCCNNAAGCNTTTGGAAATNCCNGCCNGCCC
NGGGGGANNCCTGGGNGGAAACCCNGTAACNTTTANACNANGTTCCCCAAAAAAATGCCCGGNGNTCTNC
TTNATCAAAACCNNTTTCCCNCNGGGGGGGAANCNNGGCCNNCCCCNTTTTCTGCCAAAANCCCG
